Addgene plasmid #134359: pcDNA3.1.Gαi3-LgB91
Purpose: Nanoluc complementation assay. Expression of Gαi3 protein fused with the LgBiT(LgB)of the nanoluciferase inserted between residues 91 and 92 of Gαi3. Addition of the HA epitope at N terminus of Gαi3.
Depositing lab: Julien Hanson. Depositing organization: Universite de Liege. Publication: A dynamic and screening-compatible nanoluciferase-based complementation assay enables profiling of individual GPCR-G protein interactions. Laschet C, Dupuis N, Hanson J. J Biol Chem. 2019 Mar 15;294(11):4079-4090. doi: 10.1074/jbc.RA118.006231. Epub 2018 Dec 28. PubMed 30593506.
Backbone
  Vector backbone: pcDNA3.1
  Backbone size w/o insert (bp): 5400
  Total vector size (bp): 7021
  Vector type: Mammalian Expression, Bacterial Expression
  Selectable markers: Neomycin (select with G418)
Growth in bacteria
  Bacterial resistance: Ampicillin, 100 μg/mL
  Growth temperature: 37°C
  Growth strain: DH5alpha
  Copy number: High Copy
Gene/Insert
  Gene/Insert name: Gαi3-LgB91
  Species: H. sapiens (human)
  Insert size (bp): 1614
  GenBank ID: NM_006496.4
  Entrez Gene: GNAI3 (a.k.a. 87U6, ARCND1, ARCODS, HG1A)
  Promoter: T7
  Tag / fusion protein: HA (N terminal on insert)
  Cloning method: Restriction Enzyme; 5′ cloning site EcoRI (not destroyed); 3′ cloning site XhoI (not destroyed)
  Sequencing primers: 5′ TAATACGACTCACTATAGGG; 3′ TTCCCAATCCTCCCCCTTG
Terms and licenses: Academic/Nonprofit Terms; Industry Terms: Not Available to Industry
How to cite: pcDNA3.1.Gαi3-LgB91 was a gift from Julien Hanson (Addgene plasmid # 134359 ; http://n2t.net/addgene:134359 ; RRID:Addgene_134359)
