[The description below was written by a language model from this plasmid's Addgene catalogue record and pLannotate feature annotations shown in this document.]
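Description:
pcDNA3.1.Gαi3-LgB91 is a 7,021 bp mammalian expression plasmid built on the pcDNA3.1 backbone. It is maintained in E. coli through a high-copy ColE1/pUC-type origin with ampicillin selection (AmpR under its own bla promoter), and it also carries an f1 origin for single-stranded DNA production. For selection in mammalian cells, an SV40 enhancer/early promoter drives the neomycin phosphotransferase gene, terminated by an SV40 polyadenylation signal, which confers G418 resistance.

The insert, cloned between EcoRI and XhoI, encodes human Gαi3 (GNAI3) with an N-terminal HA epitope and with the LgBiT fragment of NanoLuc luciferase inserted internally between residues 91 and 92 of the G protein. The feature table reflects this layout: a short HA match is followed by a G-alpha segment, then a partial NanoLuc coding region, then the remaining G-alpha sequence. The automated annotation labels the two flanking segments as G-alpha homologues from dog and nematode; these are similarity hits to conserved regions, and the catalogue entry identifies the gene as human GNAI3. The catalogue lists T7 as the promoter, and a T7 promoter does lie just upstream of the insert, allowing in vitro transcription. In mammalian cells, however, expression would be driven by the CMV immediate-early enhancer and promoter further upstream, and transcripts are terminated by the bGH polyadenylation signal.

The construct is intended for a NanoLuc complementation assay. LgBiT is inactive alone and regains luciferase activity when brought close to its small complementary fragment on a partner protein. According to the associated publication, this approach is used to profile interactions between individual GPCRs and G proteins in a dynamic, screening-compatible format. The HA tag allows immunodetection of the fusion protein.
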