Features (pLannotate 1.2.2; 23 found; start..end, strand, type, name):
     28..80      -  misc_feature   bom (fragment): basis of mobility region from pBR322
    235..614     +  enhancer       CMV enhancer: human cytomegalovirus immediate early enhancer
    615..818     +  promoter       CMV promoter: human cytomegalovirus (CMV) immediate early promoter
    814..847     +  LTR            5' LTR (truncated) (fragment): truncated 5' long terminal repeat (LTR) from HIV-1
    863..881     +  promoter       T7 promoter: promoter for bacteriophage T7 RNA polymerase
    964..990     +  CDS            3xHA (fragment): three tandem HA epitope tags
   1099..1266    +  CDS            GNA11 (fragment): GNA11_CANLF - Experimental evidence at transcript level: Swiss-Prot protein existence level 2. Guanine nucleotide-binding proteins (G proteins) are involved as modulators or transducers in various transmembrane signaling systems. Acts as an activator of phospholipase C. Transduces FFAR4 signaling in response to long-chain fatty acids (LCFAs). From Canis lupus familiaris (Dog) (Canis familiaris).
   1285..1755    +  CDS            Nluc (fragment): NanoLuc® luciferase human codon-optimized
   1873..2568    +  CDS            gpa-14 (fragment): GPA14_CAEEL - Experimental evidence at protein level: Swiss-Prot protein existence level 1. Guanine nucleotide-binding proteins (G proteins) are involved as modulators or transducers in various transmembrane signaling systems. In association with the G-protein coupled dopamine receptor dop-2, modulates two types of learning: touch habituation and chemosensory associative conditioning (PubMed:23607404). From Caenorhabditis elegans.
   2618..2842    +  polyA_signal   bGH poly(A) signal: bovine growth hormone polyadenylation signal
   2846..2867    +  promoter       SV40 promoter (fragment): SV40 enhancer and early promoter
   2888..3316    +  rep_origin     f1 ori (sequence partly withheld): f1 bacteriophage origin of replication; arrow indicates direction of (+) strand synthesis
   3330..3659    +  promoter       SV40 promoter: SV40 enhancer and early promoter
   3726..4517    +  CDS            neo: KKA2_KLEPN - Also known as kan, nptII. Experimental evidence at protein level: Swiss-Prot protein existence level 1. Resistance to kanamycin, neomycin, paromomycin, ribostamycin, butirosin and gentamicin B. From Klebsiella pneumoniae.
   4541..4699    +  CDS            ble (fragment): BLE_KLEPN - Experimental evidence at protein level: Swiss-Prot protein existence level 1. Binding protein with a strong affinity to the bleomycin family of antibiotics. Binds to CL990; an antimitotic-antibiotic compound. From Klebsiella pneumoniae.
   4694..4815    +  polyA_signal   SV40 poly(A) signal: SV40 polyadenylation signal
   4888..4904    -  protein_bind   lac operator: The lac repressor binds to the lac operator to inhibit transcription in E. coli. This inhibition can be relieved by adding lactose or isopropyl-β-D-thiogalactopyranoside (IPTG). lac repressor encoded by lacI
   4912..4942    -  promoter       lac promoter: promoter for the E. coli lac operon
   4957..4978    -  protein_bind   CAP binding site: CAP binding activates transcription in the presence of cAMP. E. coli catabolite activator protein
   4991..5083    -  CDS            lacI (fragment): lac repressor; lacI; The lac repressor binds to the lac operator to inhibit transcription in E. coli. This inhibition can be relieved by adding lactose or isopropyl-β-D-thiogalactopyranoside (IPTG).
   5266..5854    -  rep_origin     ori: high-copy-number ColE1/pMB1/pBR322/pUC origin of replication
   6025..6885    -  CDS            AmpR: β-lactamase; bla; confers resistance to ampicillin, carbenicillin, and related antibiotics
   6886..6990    -  promoter       AmpR promoter: bla
>Addgene plasmid #134359 | pcDNA3.1.Gαi3-LgB91 | addgene full sequence | sequence record 306392 | Addgene NGS Result
GACGGATCGGGAGATCTCCCGATCCCCTATGGTGCACTCTCAGTACAATCTGCTCTGATGCCGCATAGTT
AAGCCAGTATCTGCTCCCTGCTTGTGTGTTGGAGGTCGCTGAGTAGTGCGCGAGCAAAATTTAAGCTACA
ACAAGGCAAGGCTTGACCGACAATTGCATGAAGAATCTGCTTAGGGTTAGGCGTTTTGCGCTGCTTCGCG
ATGTACGGGCCAGATATACGCGTTGACATTGATTATTGACTAGTTATTAATAGTAATCAATTACGGGGTC
ATTAGTTCATAGCCCATATATGGAGTTCCGCGTTACATAACTTACGGTAAATGGCCCGCCTGGCTGACCG
CCCAACGACCCCCGCCCATTGACGTCAATAATGACGTATGTTCCCATAGTAACGCCAATAGGGACTTTCC
ATTGACGTCAATGGGTGGAGTATTTACGGTAAACTGCCCACTTGGCAGTACATCAAGTGTATCATATGCC
AAGTACGCCCCCTATTGACGTCAATGACGGTAAATGGCCCGCCTGGCATTATGCCCAGTACATGACCTTA
TGGGACTTTCCTACTTGGCAGTACATCTACGTATTAGTCATCGCTATTACCATGGTGATGCGGTTTTGGC
AGTACATCAATGGGCGTGGATAGCGGTTTGACTCACGGGGATTTCCAAGTCTCCACCCCATTGACGTCAA
TGGGAGTTTGTTTTGGCACCAAAATCAACGGGACTTTCCAAAATGTCGTAACAACTCCGCCCCATTGACG
CAAATGGGCGGTAGGCGTGTACGGTGGGAGGTCTATATAAGCAGAGCTCTCTGGCTAACTAGAGAACCCA
CTGCTTACTGGCTTATCGAAATTAATACGACTCACTATAGGGAGACCCAAGCTGGCTAGCGTTTAAACTT
AAGCTTGGTACCGAGCTCGGATCCACTAGTCCAGTGTGGTGGAATTCACCATGTACCCATACGATGTTCC
AGATTACGCTGGCTGCACGTTGAGCGCCGAAGACAAGGCGGCAGTGGAGCGAAGCAAGATGATCGACCGC
AACTTACGGGAGGACGGGGAAAAAGCGGCCAAAGAAGTGAAGCTGCTGCTACTCGGTGCTGGAGAATCTG
GTAAAAGCACCATTGTGAAACAGATGAAAATCATTCATGAGGATGGCTATTCAGAGGATGAATGTAAACA
ATATAAAGTAGTTGTCTACAGCAATACTATACAGTCCATCATTGCAATCATAAGAGCCATGGGACGGCTA
GATATCAGCGGAGGCGGAGGAAGCGTCTTCACACTCGAAGATTTCGTTGGGGACTGGGAACAGACAGCCG
CCTACAACCTGGACCAAGTCCTTGAACAGGGAGGTGTGTCCAGTTTGCTGCAGAATCTCGCCGTGTCCGT
AACTCCGATCCAAAGGATTGTCCGGAGCGGTGAAAATGCCCTGAAGATCGACATCCATGTCATCATCCCG
TATGAAGGTCTGAGCGCCGACCAAATGGCCCAGATCGAAGAGGTGTTTAAGGTGGTGTACCCTGTGGATG
ATCATCACTTTAAGGTGATCCTGCCCTATGGCACACTGGTAATCGACGGGGTTACGCCGAACATGCTGAA
CTATTTCGGACGGCCGTATGAAGGCATCGCCGTGTTCGACGGCAAAAAGATCACTGTAACAGGGACCCTG
TGGAACGGCAACAAAATTATCGACGAGCGCCTGATCACCCCCGACGGCTCCATGCTGTTCCGAGTAACCA
TCAACAGTAGCGGAGGCGGAGGAAGCCCGCGGAAGATTGACTTTGGGGAAGCTGCCAGGGCAGATGATGC
CCGGCAATTATTTGTTTTAGCTGGCAGTGCTGAAGAAGGAGTCATGACTCCAGAACTAGCAGGAGTGATT
AAACGGTTATGGCGAGATGGTGGGGTACAAGCTTGCTTCAGCAGATCCAGGGAATATCAGCTCAATGATT
CTGCTTCATATTATCTAAATGATCTGGATAGAATATCCCAGTCTAACTACATTCCAACTCAGCAAGATGT
TCTTCGGACGAGAGTGAAGACCACAGGCATTGTAGAAACACATTTCACCTTCAAAGACCTATACTTCAAG
ATGTTTGATGTAGGTGGCCAAAGATCAGAACGAAAAAAGTGGATTCACTGTTTTGAGGGAGTGACAGCAA
TTATCTTCTGTGTGGCCCTCAGTGATTATGACCTTGTTCTGGCTGAGGACGAGGAGATGAACCGAATGCA
TGAAAGCATGAAACTGTTTGACAGCATTTGTAATAACAAATGGTTTACAGAAACTTCAATCATTCTCTTC
CTTAACAAGAAAGACCTTTTTGAGGAAAAAATAAAGAGGAGTCCGTTAACTATCTGTTATCCAGAATACA
CAGGTTCCAATACATATGAAGAGGCAGCTGCCTATATTCAATGCCAGTTTGAAGATCTGAACAGAAGAAA
AGATACCAAGGAGATCTATACTCACTTCACCTGTGCCACAGACACGAAGAATGTGCAGTTTGTTTTTGAT
GCTGTTACAGATGTCATCATTAAAAACAACTTAAAGGAATGTGGACTTTATTGACTCGAGTCTAGAGGGC
CCGTTTAAACCCGCTGATCAGCCTCGACTGTGCCTTCTAGTTGCCAGCCATCTGTTGTTTGCCCCTCCCC
CGTGCCTTCCTTGACCCTGGAAGGTGCCACTCCCACTGTCCTTTCCTAATAAAATGAGGAAATTGCATCG
CATTGTCTGAGTAGGTGTCATTCTATTCTGGGGGGTGGGGTGGGGCAGGACAGCAAGGGGGAGGATTGGG
AAGACAATAGCAGGCATGCTGGGGATGCGGTGGGCTCTATGGCTTCTGAGGCGGAAAGAACCAGCTGGGG
CTCTAGGGGGTATCCCC
[124 nt withheld, positions 2888-3011]
C
[91 nt withheld, positions 3013-3103]
A
[49 nt withheld, positions 3105-3153]
CCTTTGACGTTGGAGTCCACGTTCTTT
[37 nt withheld, positions 3181-3217]
ACCCTATCTCGGTCTATTCTTTTGATTTATAAGGGATTTTGCCGATTTCGGCCTATTGGTTAAAAAATGA
GCTGATTTAACAAAAATTTAACGCGAATTAATTCTGTGGAATGTGTGTCAGTTAGGGTGTGGAAAGTCCC
CAGGCTCCCCAGCAGGCAGAAGTATGCAAAGCATGCATCTCAATTAGTCAGCAACCAGGTGTGGAAAGTC
CCCAGGCTCCCCAGCAGGCAGAAGTATGCAAAGCATGCATCTCAATTAGTCAGCAACCATAGTCCCGCCC
CTAACTCCGCCCATCCCGCCCCTAACTCCGCCCAGTTCCGCCCATTCTCCGCCCCATGGCTGACTAATTT
TTTTTATTTATGCAGAGGCCGAGGCCGCCTCTGCCTCTGAGCTATTCCAGAAGTAGTGAGGAGGCTTTTT
TGGAGGCCTAGGCTTTTGCAAAAAGCTCCCGGGAGCTTGTATATCCATTTTCGGATCTGATCAAGAGACA
GGATGAGGATCGTTTCGCATGATTGAACAAGATGGATTGCACGCAGGTTCTCCGGCCGCTTGGGTGGAGA
GGCTATTCGGCTATGACTGGGCACAACAGACAATCGGCTGCTCTGATGCCGCCGTGTTCCGGCTGTCAGC
GCAGGGGCGCCCGGTTCTTTTTGTCAAGACCGACCTGTCCGGTGCCCTGAATGAACTGCAGGACGAGGCA
GCGCGGCTATCGTGGCTGGCCACGACGGGCGTTCCTTGCGCAGCTGTGCTCGACGTTGTCACTGAAGCGG
GAAGGGACTGGCTGCTATTGGGCGAAGTGCCGGGGCAGGATCTCCTGTCATCTCACCTTGCTCCTGCCGA
GAAAGTATCCATCATGGCTGATGCAATGCGGCGGCTGCATACGCTTGATCCGGCTACCTGCCCATTCGAC
CACCAAGCGAAACATCGCATCGAGCGAGCACGTACTCGGATGGAAGCCGGTCTTGTCGATCAGGATGATC
TGGACGAAGAGCATCAGGGGCTCGCGCCAGCCGAACTGTTCGCCAGGCTCAAGGCGCGCATGCCCGACGG
CGAGGATCTCGTCGTGACCCATGGCGATGCCTGCTTGCCGAATATCATGGTGGAAAATGGCCGCTTTTCT
GGATTCATCGACTGTGGCCGGCTGGGTGTGGCGGACCGCTATCAGGACATAGCGTTGGCTACCCGTGATA
TTGCTGAAGAGCTTGGCGGCGAATGGGCTGACCGCTTCCTCGTGCTTTACGGTATCGCCGCTCCCGATTC
GCAGCGCATCGCCTTCTATCGCCTTCTTGACGAGTTCTTCTGAGCGGGACTCTGGGGTTCGAAATGACCG
ACCAAGCGACGCCCAACCTGCCATCACGAGATTTCGATTCCACCGCCGCCTTCTATGAAAGGTTGGGCTT
CGGAATCGTTTTCCGGGACGCCGGCTGGATGATCCTCCAGCGCGGGGATCTCATGCTGGAGTTCTTCGCC
CACCCCAACTTGTTTATTGCAGCTTATAATGGTTACAAATAAAGCAATAGCATCACAAATTTCACAAATA
AAGCATTTTTTTCACTGCATTCTAGTTGTGGTTTGTCCAAACTCATCAATGTATCTTATCATGTCTGTAT
ACCGTCGACCTCTAGCTAGAGCTTGGCGTAATCATGGTCATAGCTGTTTCCTGTGTGAAATTGTTATCCG
CTCACAATTCCACACAACATACGAGCCGGAAGCATAAAGTGTAAAGCCTGGGGTGCCTAATGAGTGAGCT
AACTCACATTAATTGCGTTGCGCTCACTGCCCGCTTTCCAGTCGGGAAACCTGTCGTGCCAGCTGCATTA
ATGAATCGGCCAACGCGCGGGGAGAGGCGGTTTGCGTATTGGGCGCTCTTCCGCTTCCTCGCTCACTGAC
TCGCTGCGCTCGGTCGTTCGGCTGCGGCGAGCGGTATCAGCTCACTCAAAGGCGGTAATACGGTTATCCA
CAGAATCAGGGGATAACGCAGGAAAGAACATGTGAGCAAAAGGCCAGCAAAAGGCCAGGAACCGTAAAAA
GGCCGCGTTGCTGGCGTTTTTCCATAGGCTCCGCCCCCCTGACGAGCATCACAAAAATCGACGCTCAAGT
CAGAGGTGGCGAAACCCGACAGGACTATAAAGATACCAGGCGTTTCCCCCTGGAAGCTCCCTCGTGCGCT
CTCCTGTTCCGACCCTGCCGCTTACCGGATACCTGTCCGCCTTTCTCCCTTCGGGAAGCGTGGCGCTTTC
TCATAGCTCACGCTGTAGGTATCTCAGTTCGGTGTAGGTCGTTCGCTCCAAGCTGGGCTGTGTGCACGAA
CCCCCCGTTCAGCCCGACCGCTGCGCCTTATCCGGTAACTATCGTCTTGAGTCCAACCCGGTAAGACACG
ACTTATCGCCACTGGCAGCAGCCACTGGTAACAGGATTAGCAGAGCGAGGTATGTAGGCGGTGCTACAGA
GTTCTTGAAGTGGTGGCCTAACTACGGCTACACTAGAAGAACAGTATTTGGTATCTGCGCTCTGCTGAAG
CCAGTTACCTTCGGAAAAAGAGTTGGTAGCTCTTGATCCGGCAAACAAACCACCGCTGGTAGCGGTGGTT
TTTTTGTTTGCAAGCAGCAGATTACGCGCAGAAAAAAAGGATCTCAAGAAGATCCTTTGATCTTTTCTAC
GGGGTCTGACGCTCAGTGGAACGAAAACTCACGTTAAGGGATTTTGGTCATGAGATTATCAAAAAGGATC
TTCACCTAGATCCTTTTAAATTAAAAATGAAGTTTTAAATCAATCTAAAGTATATATGAGTAAACTTGGT
CTGACAGTTACCAATGCTTAATCAGTGAGGCACCTATCTCAGCGATCTGTCTATTTCGTTCATCCATAGT
TGCCTGACTCCCCGTCGTGTAGATAACTACGATACGGGAGGGCTTACCATCTGGCCCCAGTGCTGCAATG
ATACCGCGAGACCCACGCTCACCGGCTCCAGATTTATCAGCAATAAACCAGCCAGCCGGAAGGGCCGAGC
GCAGAAGTGGTCCTGCAACTTTATCCGCCTCCATCCAGTCTATTAATTGTTGCCGGGAAGCTAGAGTAAG
TAGTTCGCCAGTTAATAGTTTGCGCAACGTTGTTGCCATTGCTACAGGCATCGTGGTGTCACGCTCGTCG
TTTGGTATGGCTTCATTCAGCTCCGGTTCCCAACGATCAAGGCGAGTTACATGATCCCCCATGTTGTGCA
AAAAAGCGGTTAGCTCCTTCGGTCCTCCGATCGTTGTCAGAAGTAAGTTGGCCGCAGTGTTATCACTCAT
GGTTATGGCAGCACTGCATAATTCTCTTACTGTCATGCCATCCGTAAGATGCTTTTCTGTGACTGGTGAG
TACTCAACCAAGTCATTCTGAGAATAGTGTATGCGGCGACCGAGTTGCTCTTGCCCGGCGTCAATACGGG
ATAATACCGCGCCACATAGCAGAACTTTAAAAGTGCTCATCATTGGAAAACGTTCTTCGGGGCGAAAACT
CTCAAGGATCTTACCGCTGTTGAGATCCAGTTCGATGTAACCCACTCGTGCACCCAACTGATCTTCAGCA
TCTTTTACTTTCACCAGCGTTTCTGGGTGAGCAAAAACAGGAAGGCAAAATGCCGCAAAAAAGGGAATAA
GGGCGACACGGAAATGTTGAATACTCATACTCTTCCTTTTTCAATATTATTGAAGCATTTATCAGGGTTA
TTGTCTCATGAGCGGATACATATTTGAATGTATTTAGAAAAATAAACAAATAGGGGTTCCGCGCACATTT
CCCCGAAAAGTGCCACCTGACGTC
